Addgene plasmid #195811: pENTR223-BGLF4
Purpose: Gateway Entry Clone of Epstein-Barr virus BGLF4
Depositing lab: Eric Johannsen. Depositing organization: Brigham and Women's Hospital. Publication: Epstein-Barr virus and virus human protein interaction maps. Calderwood MA, Venkatesan K, Xing L, Chase MR, Vazquez A, Holthaus AM, Ewence AE, Li N, Hirozane-Kishikawa T, Hill DE, Vidal M, Kieff E, Johannsen E. Proc Natl Acad Sci U S A. 2007 May 1;104(18):7606-11. doi: 10.1073/pnas.0702332104. Epub 2007 Apr 19. PubMed 17446270.
Backbone
  Vector backbone: pENTR223.1
  Backbone manufacturer: Invitrogen
  Backbone size w/o insert (bp): 2875
  Vector type: Gateway Entry Vector
Growth in bacteria
  Bacterial resistance: Spectinomycin, 50 μg/mL
  Growth temperature: 37°C
  Growth strain: DH5alpha
  Copy number: High Copy
Gene/Insert
  Gene/Insert name: BGLF4
  Species: Epstein-Barr virus
  Entrez Gene: BGLF4
  Cloning method: Gateway Cloning
Terms and licenses: Academic/Nonprofit Terms; Industry Terms: Not Available to Industry
How to cite: pENTR223-BGLF4 was a gift from Eric Johannsen (Addgene plasmid # 195811 ; http://n2t.net/addgene:195811 ; RRID:Addgene_195811)
