[The description below was written by a language model from this plasmid's Addgene catalogue record and pLannotate feature annotations shown in this document.]
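Description:
pENTR223-BGLF4 is a Gateway entry clone built on the Invitrogen pENTR223.1 backbone and carrying the Epstein-Barr virus BGLF4 open reading frame. The sequenced plasmid is about 4.1 kb and is maintained in E. coli from a high-copy ColE1/pUC-type origin. Selection is with spectinomycin, conferred by the aadA (SmR) aminoglycoside adenylyltransferase gene. A fragment of a class 1 integron Pc promoter and a short gentamicin acetyltransferase remnant lie just upstream of aadA, apparently leftovers of the integron cassette from which the marker was derived.

The insert is annotated as the EBV serine/threonine protein kinase (a match to the B95-8 strain Swiss-Prot entry). This kinase phosphorylates viral proteins such as BMRF1, EBNA1 and EBNA2, modifies the host nuclear envelope, and supports lytic DNA replication and nuclear egress of nucleocapsids. The coding sequence is flanked on both sides by attL-type recombination sites in opposite orientation. The annotation tool labels both as attL3, which may simply be its closest match to the attL pair of this backbone. These sites allow LR Clonase-mediated transfer of the ORF into any compatible Gateway destination vector.

No promoter is positioned to express BGLF4 in the entry clone itself: the rrnB T1 and T2 terminators upstream insulate the cassette from read-through, and a T7 promoter sits downstream of the insert facing back toward it. Small lacI and lacZα fragments are backbone remnants. No epitope tag is annotated. The clone serves as a shuttle source of BGLF4 for making expression constructs, and the associated publication points to viral and virus–human protein interaction mapping.
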