Features (pLannotate 1.2.2; 12 found; start..end, strand, type, name):
    121..213     +  CDS            lacI (fragment): lac repressor; lacI; The lac repressor binds to the lac operator to inhibit transcription in E. coli. This inhibition can be relieved by adding lactose or isopropyl-β-D-thiogalactopyranoside (IPTG).
    268..295     -  terminator     rrnB T2 terminator: transcription terminator T2 from the E. coli rrnB gene
    427..470     +  terminator     rrnB T1 terminator: Escherichia coli rrnB; transcription terminator T1 from the E. coli rrnB gene
    517..553     -  CDS            lacZα (fragment): LacZα fragment of β-galactosidase; lacZ fragment
    570..665     +  protein_bind   attL3: mutant version of attL; recombination site for the Gateway® LR reaction LR Clonase™
    668..1954    +  CDS            KR2_EBVB9: Experimental evidence at protein level: Swiss-Prot protein existence level 1. Plays many key roles by phosphorylating several proteins including the viral DNA processivity factor BMRF1, EBNA1 or EBNA2. Modifies the host nuclear envelope structure and induces the redistribution of nuclear envelope-associated proteins by phosphorylating host nucleoporins. Subsequently, promotes the nuclear transport of EBV lytic proteins. Required for efficient lytic DNA replication and release of nucleocapsids from the nucleus. Contributes to the compaction of host cell chromatin in cells undergoing lytic repli
   1956..2051    -  protein_bind   attL3: mutant version of attL; recombination site for the Gateway® LR reaction LR Clonase™
   2070..2088    -  promoter       T7 promoter: promoter for bacteriophage T7 RNA polymerase
   2278..2301    +  promoter       Pc promoter (fragment): intI1 (promoter lies within the coding sequence); class 1 integron promoter
   2477..2533    +  CDS            GmR (fragment): gentamycin acetyltransferase; aacC1; confers resistance to gentamycin
   2540..3331    +  CDS            SmR: aminoglycoside adenylyltransferase (Murphy, 1985); aadA; confers resistance to spectinomycin and streptomycin
   3424..4012    +  rep_origin     ori: high-copy-number ColE1/pMB1/pBR322/pUC origin of replication
>Addgene plasmid #195811 | pENTR223-BGLF4 | addgene full sequence | sequence record 384900 | Addgene NGS Result
CTTTCCTGCGTTATCCCCTGATTCTGTGGATAACCGTATTACCGCCTTTGAGTGAGCTGATACCGCTCGC
CGCAGCCGAACGACCGAGCGCAGCGAGTCAGTGAGCGAGGAAGCGGAAGAGCGCCCAATACGCAAACCGC
CTCTCCCCGCGCGTTGGCCGATTCATTAATGCAGCTGGCACGACAGGTTTCCCGACTGGAAAGCGGGCAG
TGAGCGCAACGCAATTAATACGCGTACCGCTAGCCAGGAAGAGTTTGTAGAAACGCAAAAAGGCCATCCG
TCAGGATGGCCTTCTGCTTAGTTTGATGCCTGGCAGTTTATGGCGGGCGTCCTGCCCGCCACCCTCCGGG
CCGTTGCTTCACAACGTTCAAATCCGCTCCCGGCGGATTTGTCCTACTCAGGAGAGCGTTCACCGACAAA
CAACAGATAAAACGAAAGGCCCAGTCTTCCGACTGAGCCTTTCGTTTTATTTGATGCCTGGCAGTTCCCT
ACTCTCGCGTTAACGCTAGCATGGATGTTTTCCCAGTCACGACGTTGTAAAACGACGGCCAGTCTTAAGC
TCGGGCCCCAAATAATGATTTTATTTTGACTGATAGTGACCTGTTCGTTGCAACAAATTGATGAGCAATG
CTTTTTTATAATGCCAACTTTGTACAAAAAAGTTGGCATGGATGTGAATATGGCTGCGGAGTTGAGCCCG
ACGAACTCCTCCAGCAGTGGCGAGTTGAGTGTCTCCCCAGAACCCCCTCGAGAGACCCAGGCCTTTTTGG
GGAAGGTGACTGTCATTGATTACTTCACCTTTCAGCACAAACACCTGAAGGTGACCAACATTGATGACAT
GACGGAGACCCTCTATGTAAAGCTGCCGGAGAACATGACGCGCTGTGATCACCTCCCCATTACCTGCGAG
TATCTGCTGGGGCGGGGGAGCTACGGGGCCGTGTATGCACATGCAGATAATGCCACGGTCAAACTCTATG
ACTCTGTGACGGAGCTGTATCACGAGCTCATGGTGTGTGACATGATTCAGATTGGGAAGGCCACGGCCGA
GGATGGGCAGGACAAGGCCCTGGTGGACTACCTGTCGGCCTGCACGTCCTGCCACGCCCTGTTTATGCCC
CAGTTCAGATGCAGTCTCCAGGATTATGGCCACTGGCATGATGGTAGTATTGAGCCCCTGGTGCGGGGCT
TTCAGGGCCTCAAAGATGCCGTTTACTTTCTGAATCGGCACTGCGGCCTCTTCCATTCGGACATTAGCCC
CAGCAACATCCTGGTGGATTTCACAGACACCATGTGGGGCATGGGTAGGCTGGTCCTGACTGATTATGGG
ACTGCTTCCCTCCACGACCGCAACAAGATGCTGGATGTGCGGCTAAAGTCTTCTAAGGGCCGGCAGCTCT
ATCGCCTCTATTGCCAGAGGGAACCATTTTCTATAGCCAAGGACACCTATAAGCCCCTCTGCCTTTTGAG
CAAGTGCTACATCTTGAGGGGGGCTGGGCACATCCCTGACCCCTCGGCGTGTGGCCCCGTGGGGGCGCAG
ACGGCCCTTCGCCTGGATCTGCAGTCGCTCGGCTACTCGCTGCTCTATGGTATCATGCACCTCGCTGACT
CCACCCACAAAATCCCCTACCCCAACCCTGACATGGGATTTGACCGATCCGACCCGCTCTACTTTTTGCA
ATTTGCAGCCCCAAAGGTGGTGCTGTTGGAGGTGCTGTCGCAGATGTGGAACCTGAACTTAGACATGGGC
CTGACCTCGTGTGGCGAGAGTCCGTGCGTGGATGTCACGGCGGAGCATATGAGTCAATTCTTGCAGTGGT
GCCGGAGCCTTAAAAAGAGGTTCAAGGAGAGCTACTTCTTCAACTGTCGCCCACGGTTTGAGCACCCTCA
TCTTCCAGGTCTGGTAGCTGAACTCTTGGCAGACGACTTCTTTGGTCCAGATGGCCGACGTGGACCAACT
TTCTTGTACAAAGTTGGCATTATAAGAAAGCATTGCTTATCAATTTGTTGCAACGAACAGGTCACTATCA
GTCAAAATAAAATCATTATTTGCCATCCAGCTGATATCCCCTATAGTGAGTCGTATTACATGGTCATAGC
TGTTTCCTGGCAGCTCTGGCCCGTGTCTCAAAATCTCTGATGTTACATTGCACAAGATAAAAATATATCA
TCATGCCTCCTCTAGACCAGCCAGGACAGAAATGCCTCGACTTCGCTGCTACCCAAGGTTGCCGGGTGAC
GCACACCGTGGAAACGGATGAAGGCACGAACCCAGTGGACATAAGCCTGTTCGGTTCGTAAGCTGTAATG
CAAGTAGCGTATGCGCTCACGCAACTGGTCCAGAACCTTGACCGAACGCAGCGGTGGTAACGGCGCAGTG
GCGGTTTTCATGGCTTGTTATGACTGTTTTTTTGGGGTACAGTCTATGCCTCGGGCATCCAAGCAGCAAG
CGCGTTACGCCGTGGGTCGATGTTTGATGTTATGGAGCAGCAACGATGTTACGCAGCAGGGCAGTCGCCC
TAAAACAAAGTTAAACATTATGAGGGAAGCGGTGATCGCCGAAGTATCGACTCAACTATCAGAGGTAGTT
GGCGTCATCGAGCGCCATCTCGAACCGACGTTGCTGGCCGTACATTTGTACGGCTCCGCAGTGGATGGCG
GCCTGAAGCCACACAGTGATATTGATTTGCTGGTTACGGTGACCGTAAGGCTTGATGAAACAACGCGGCG
AGCTTTGATCAACGACCTTTTGGAAACTTCGGCTTCCCCTGGAGAGAGCGAGATTCTCCGCGCTGTAGAA
GTCACCATTGTTGTGCACGACGACATCATTCCGTGGCGTTATCCAGCTAAGCGCGAACTGCAATTTGGAG
AATGGCAGCGCAATGACATTCTTGCAGGTATCTTCGAGCCAGCCACGATCGACATTGATCTGGCTATCTT
GCTGACAAAAGCAAGAGAACATAGCGTTGCCTTGGTAGGTCCAGCGGCGGAGGAACTCTTTGATCCGGTT
CCTGAACAGGATCTATTTGAGGCGCTAAATGAAACCTTAACGCTATGGAACTCGCCGCCCGACTGGGCTG
GCGATGAGCGAAATGTAGTGCTTACGTTGTCCCGCATTTGGTACAGCGCAGTAACCGGCAAAATCGCGCC
GAAGGATGTCGCTGCCGACTGGGCAATGGAGCGCCTGCCGGCCCAGTATCAGCCCGTCATACTTGAAGCT
AGACAGGCTTATCTTGGACAAGAAGAAGATCGCTTGGCCTCGCGCGCAGATCAGTTGGAAGAATTTGTCC
ACTACGTGAAAGGCGAGATCACCAAGGTAGTCGGCAAATAACCCTCGAGCCACCCATGACCAAAATCCCT
TAACGTGAGTTACGCGTCGTTCCACTGAGCGTCAGACCCCGTAGAAAAGATCAAAGGATCTTCTTGAGAT
CCTTTTTTTCTGCGCGTAATCTGCTGCTTGCAAACAAAAAAACCACCGCTACCAGCGGTGGTTTGTTTGC
CGGATCAAGAGCTACCAACTCTTTTTCCGAAGGTAACTGGCTTCAGCAGAGCGCAGATACCAAATACTGT
TCTTCTAGTGTAGCCGTAGTTAGGCCACCACTTCAAGAACTCTGTAGCACCGCCTACATACCTCGCTCTG
CTAATCCTGTTACCAGTGGCTGCTGCCAGTGGCGATAAGTCGTGTCTTACCGGGTTGGACTCAAGACGAT
AGTTACCGGATAAGGCGCAGCGGTCGGGCTGAACGGGGGGTTCGTGCACACAGCCCAGCTTGGAGCGAAC
GACCTACACCGAACTGAGATACCTACAGCGTGAGCTATGAGAAAGCGCCACGCTTCCCGAAGGGAGAAAG
GCGGACAGGTATCCGGTAAGCGGCAGGGTCGGAACAGGAGAGCGCACGAGGGAGCTTCCAGGGGGAAACG
CCTGGTATCTTTATAGTCCTGTCGGGTTTCGCCACCTCTGACTTGAGCGTCGATTTTTGTGATGCTCGTC
AGGGGGGCGGAGCCTATGGAAAAACGCCAGCAACGCGGCCTTTTTACGGTTCCTGGCCTTTTGCTGGCCT
TTTGCTCACATGTT
